>Addgene plasmid #130817 | pAG471 Lyn11-iFAST | depositor full sequence | sequence record 250355 | pAG471 Lyn11-iFAST sequence 4413 bps
TAGTTATTAATAGTAATCAATTACGGGGTCATTAGTTCATAGCCCATATATGGAGTTCCGCGTTACATAA
CTTACGGTAAATGGCCCGCCTGGCTGACCGCCCAACGACCCCCGCCCATTGACGTCAATAATGACGTATG
TTCCCATAGTAACGCCAATAGGGACTTTCCATTGACGTCAATGGGTGGAGTATTTACGGTAAACTGCCCA
CTTGGCAGTACATCAAGTGTATCATATGCCAAGTACGCCCCCTATTGACGTCAATGACGGTAAATGGCCC
GCCTGGCATTATGCCCAGTACATGACCTTATGGGACTTTCCTACTTGGCAGTACATCTACGTATTAGTCA
TCGCTATTACCATGGTGATGCGGTTTTGGCAGTACATCAATGGGCGTGGATAGCGGTTTGACTCACGGGG
ATTTCCAAGTCTCCACCCCATTGACGTCAATGGGAGTTTGTTTTGGCACCAAAATCAACGGGACTTTCCA
AAATGTCGTAACAACTCCGCCCCATTGACGCAAATGGGCGGTAGGCGTGTACGGTGGGAGGTCTATATAA
GCAGAGCTGGTTTAGTGAACCGTCAGATCCGCTAGCGCTACCGGACTCAGATCTATGGGCTGCATCAAGT
CCAAGGGCAAGGACTCCGCCGGCGGCGGCTCCATGGAGCATGTTGCCTTTGGCAGTGAGGACATCGAGAA
CACTCTGGCCAAAATGGACGACGGACAACTGGATGGGTTGGCCTTTGGCGCAATTCAGCTCGATGGTGAC
GGGAATATCCTGCAGTACAATGCTGCTGAAGGAGACATCACAGGCAGAGATCCCAAACAGGTGATTGGGA
AGAACTTCTTCAAGGATGTTGCACCTGGAACGGATTCTCCCGAGTTTTACGGCAAATTCAAGGAAGGCGT
AGCGTCAGGGAATCTGAACACCATGTTCGAATGGATGATACCGACAAGCAGGGGACCAACCAAGGTCAAG
ATACACATGAAGAAAGCCCTTTCCGGTGACAGCTATTGGGTCTTTGTGAAACGGGTGGGATCCGAACAAA
AGCTTATTTCTGAAGAGGACTTGTAATAGGCGGCCGCGACTCTAGATCATAATCAGCCATACCACATTTG
TAGAGGTTTTACTTGCTTTAAAAAACCTCCCACACCTCCCCCTGAACCTGAAACATAAAATGAATGCAAT
TGTTGTTGTTAACTTGTTTATTGCAGCTTATAATGGTTACAAATAAAGCAATAGCATCACAAATTTCACA
AATAAAGCATTTTTTTCACTGCATTCTAGTTGTGGTTTGTCCAAACTCATCAATGTATCTTAAGGCGTAA
ATTGTAAGCGTTAATATTTTGTTAAAATTCGCGTTAAATTTTTGTTAAATCAGCTCATTTTTTAACCAAT
AGGCCGAAATCGGCAAAATCCCTTATAAATCAAAAGAATAGACCGAGATAGGGT
[37 nt withheld, positions 1455-1491]
AAAGAACGTGGACTCCAACGTCAAAGG
[49 nt withheld, positions 1519-1567]
T
[91 nt withheld, positions 1569-1659]
G
[124 nt withheld, positions 1661-1784]
CAGGTGGCACTTTTCGGGGAAATGTGCGCGGAACCCCTATTTGTTTATTTTTCTAAATACATTCAAATAT
GTATCCGCTCATGAGACAATAACCCTGATAAATGCTTCAATAATATTGAAAAAGGAAGAGTCCTGAGGCG
GAAAGAACCAGCTGTGGAATGTGTGTCAGTTAGGGTGTGGAAAGTCCCCAGGCTCCCCAGCAGGCAGAAG
TATGCAAAGCATGCATCTCAATTAGTCAGCAACCAGGTGTGGAAAGTCCCCAGGCTCCCCAGCAGGCAGA
AGTATGCAAAGCATGCATCTCAATTAGTCAGCAACCATAGTCCCGCCCCTAACTCCGCCCATCCCGCCCC
TAACTCCGCCCAGTTCCGCCCATTCTCCGCCCCATGGCTGACTAATTTTTTTTATTTATGCAGAGGCCGA
GGCCGCCTCGGCCTCTGAGCTATTCCAGAAGTAGTGAGGAGGCTTTTTTGGAGGCCTAGGCTTTTGCAAA
GATCGATCAAGAGACAGGATGAGGATCGTTTCGCATGATTGAACAAGATGGATTGCACGCAGGTTCTCCG
GCCGCTTGGGTGGAGAGGCTATTCGGCTATGACTGGGCACAACAGACAATCGGCTGCTCTGATGCCGCCG
TGTTCCGGCTGTCAGCGCAGGGGCGCCCGGTTCTTTTTGTCAAGACCGACCTGTCCGGTGCCCTGAATGA
ACTGCAAGACGAGGCAGCGCGGCTATCGTGGCTGGCCACGACGGGCGTTCCTTGCGCAGCTGTGCTCGAC
GTTGTCACTGAAGCGGGAAGGGACTGGCTGCTATTGGGCGAAGTGCCGGGGCAGGATCTCCTGTCATCTC
ACCTTGCTCCTGCCGAGAAAGTATCCATCATGGCTGATGCAATGCGGCGGCTGCATACGCTTGATCCGGC
TACCTGCCCATTCGACCACCAAGCGAAACATCGCATCGAGCGAGCACGTACTCGGATGGAAGCCGGTCTT
GTCGATCAGGATGATCTGGACGAAGAGCATCAGGGGCTCGCGCCAGCCGAACTGTTCGCCAGGCTCAAGG
CGAGCATGCCCGACGGCGAGGATCTCGTCGTGACCCATGGCGATGCCTGCTTGCCGAATATCATGGTGGA
AAATGGCCGCTTTTCTGGATTCATCGACTGTGGCCGGCTGGGTGTGGCGGACCGCTATCAGGACATAGCG
TTGGCTACCCGTGATATTGCTGAAGAGCTTGGCGGCGAATGGGCTGACCGCTTCCTCGTGCTTTACGGTA
TCGCCGCTCCCGATTCGCAGCGCATCGCCTTCTATCGCCTTCTTGACGAGTTCTTCTGAGCGGGACTCTG
GGGTTCGAAATGACCGACCAAGCGACGCCCAACCTGCCATCACGAGATTTCGATTCCACCGCCGCCTTCT
ATGAAAGGTTGGGCTTCGGAATCGTTTTCCGGGACGCCGGCTGGATGATCCTCCAGCGCGGGGATCTCAT
GCTGGAGTTCTTCGCCCACCCTAGGGGGAGGCTAACTGAAACACGGAAGGAGACAATACCGGAAGGAACC
CGCGCTATGACGGCAATAAAAAGACAGAATAAAACGCACGGTGTTGGGTCGTTTGTTCATAAACGCGGGG
TTCGGTCCCAGGGCTGGCACTCTGTCGATACCCCACCGAGACCCCATTGGGGCCAATACGCCCGCGTTTC
TTCCTTTTCCCCACCCCACCCCCCAAGTTCGGGTGAAGGCCCAGGGCTCGCAGCCAACGTCGGGGCGGCA
GGCCCTGCCATAGCCTCAGGTTACTCATATATACTTTAGATTGATTTAAAACTTCATTTTTAATTTAAAA
GGATCTAGGTGAAGATCCTTTTTGATAATCTCATGACCAAAATCCCTTAACGTGAGTTTTCGTTCCACTG
AGCGTCAGACCCCGTAGAAAAGATCAAAGGATCTTCTTGAGATCCTTTTTTTCTGCGCGTAATCTGCTGC
TTGCAAACAAAAAAACCACCGCTACCAGCGGTGGTTTGTTTGCCGGATCAAGAGCTACCAACTCTTTTTC
CGAAGGTAACTGGCTTCAGCAGAGCGCAGATACCAAATACTGTCCTTCTAGTGTAGCCGTAGTTAGGCCA
CCACTTCAAGAACTCTGTAGCACCGCCTACATACCTCGCTCTGCTAATCCTGTTACCAGTGGCTGCTGCC
AGTGGCGATAAGTCGTGTCTTACCGGGTTGGACTCAAGACGATAGTTACCGGATAAGGCGCAGCGGTCGG
GCTGAACGGGGGGTTCGTGCACACAGCCCAGCTTGGAGCGAACGACCTACACCGAACTGAGATACCTACA
GCGTGAGCTATGAGAAAGCGCCACGCTTCCCGAAGGGAGAAAGGCGGACAGGTATCCGGTAAGCGGCAGG
GTCGGAACAGGAGAGCGCACGAGGGAGCTTCCAGGGGGAAACGCCTGGTATCTTTATAGTCCTGTCGGGT
TTCGCCACCTCTGACTTGAGCGTCGATTTTTGTGATGCTCGTCAGGGGGGCGGAGCCTATGGAAAAACGC
CAGCAACGCGGCCTTTTTACGGTTCCTGGCCTTTTGCTGGCCTTTTGCTCACATGTTCTTTCCTGCGTTA
TCCCCTGATTCTGTGGATAACCGTATTACCGCCATGCAT
Features (pLannotate 1.2.2; 15 found; start..end, strand, type, name):
     61..364     +  enhancer       CMV enhancer: human cytomegalovirus immediate early enhancer
    365..568     +  promoter       CMV promoter: human cytomegalovirus (CMV) immediate early promoter
    591..614     +  misc_feature   MCS (fragment): multiple cloning site
    663..1037    +  CDS            Y-FAST: small protein tag, derived from photoactive yellow protein, that allows in vivo fluorescent labeling by addition of a cell-permeant fluorogen (Plamont et al., 2016)
   1047..1073    +  CDS            Myc (fragment): Myc (human c-Myc proto-oncogene) epitope tag
   1095..1178    +  CDS            large T antigen (fragment): large T antigen from SV40 (simian virus 40)
   1201..1322    +  polyA_signal   SV40 poly(A) signal: SV40 polyadenylation signal
   1356..1784    -  rep_origin     f1 ori (sequence partly withheld): f1 bacteriophage origin of replication; arrow indicates direction of (+) strand synthesis
   1811..1915    +  promoter       AmpR promoter: bla
   1917..2274    +  promoter       SV40 promoter: SV40 enhancer and early promoter
   2309..3103    +  CDS            NeoR/KanR: aminoglycoside phosphotransferase from Tn5; aph(3')-II (or nptII); confers resistance to neomycin, kanamycin, and G418 (Geneticin®)
   3124..3276    +  CDS            ble (fragment): BLE_KLEPN - Experimental evidence at protein level: Swiss-Prot protein existence level 1. Binding protein with a strong affinity to the bleomycin family of antibiotics. Binds to CL990; an antimitotic-antibiotic compound. From Klebsiella pneumoniae.
   3335..3382    +  polyA_signal   HSV TK poly(A) signal: herpes simplex virus thymidine kinase polyadenylation signal (Cole and Stacy, 1985)
   3473..3489    -  polyA_signal   bGH poly(A) signal (fragment): bovine growth hormone polyadenylation signal
   3711..4299    +  rep_origin     ori: high-copy-number ColE1/pMB1/pBR322/pUC origin of replication
