>Addgene plasmid #130817 | pAG471 Lyn11-iFAST | addgene full sequence | sequence record 254955 | Addgene NGS Result
ACCGCCATGCATTAGTTATTAATAGTAATCAATTACGGGGTCATTAGTTCATAGCCCATATATGGAGTTC
CGCGTTACATAACTTACGGTAAATGGCCCGCCTGGCTGACCGCCCAACGACCCCCGCCCATTGACGTCAA
TAATGACGTATGTTCCCATAGTAACGCCAATAGGGACTTTCCATTGACGTCAATGGGTGGAGTATTTACG
GTAAACTGCCCACTTGGCAGTACATCAAGTGTATCATATGCCAAGTACGCCCCCTATTGACGTCAATGAC
GGTAAATGGCCCGCCTGGCATTATGCCCAGTACATGACCTTATGGGACTTTCCTACTTGGCAGTACATCT
ACGTATTAGTCATCGCTATTACCATGGTGATGCGGTTTTGGCAGTACATCAATGGGCGTGGATAGCGGTT
TGACTCACGGGGATTTCCAAGTCTCCACCCCATTGACGTCAATGGGAGTTTGTTTTGGCACCAAAATCAA
CGGGACTTTCCAAAATGTCGTAACAACTCCGCCCCATTGACGCAAATGGGCGGTAGGCGTGTACGGTGGG
AGGTCTATATAAGCAGAGCTGGTTTAGTGAACCGTCAGATCCGCTAGCGCTACCGGACTCAGATCTATGG
GCTGCATCAAGTCCAAGGGCAAGGACTCCGCCGGCGGCGGCTCCATGGAGCATGTTGCCTTTGGCAGTGA
GGACATCGAGAACACTCTGGCCAAAATGGACGACGGACAACTGGATGGGTTGGCCTTTGGCGCAATTCAG
CTCGATGGTGACGGGAATATCCTGCAGTACAATGCTGCTGAAGGAGACATCACAGGCAGAGATCCCAAAC
AGGTGATTGGGAAGAACTTCTTCAAGGATGTTGCACCTGGAACGGATTCTCCCGAGTTTTACGGCAAATT
CAAGGAAGGCGTAGCGTCAGGGAATCTGAACACCATGTTCGAATGGATGATACCGACAAGCAGGGGACCA
ACCAAGGTCAAGATACACATGAAGAAAGCCCTTTCCGGTGACAGCTATTGGGTCTTTGTGAAACGGGTGG
GATCCGAACAAAAGCTTATTTCTGAAGAGGACTTGTAATAGGCGGCCGCGACTCTAGATCATAATCAGCC
ATACCACATTTGTAGAGGTTTTACTTGCTTTAAAAAACCTCCCACACCTCCCCCTGAACCTGAAACATAA
AATGAATGCAATTGTTGTTGTTAACTTGTTTATTGCAGCTTATAATGGTTACAAATAAAGCAATAGCATC
ACAAATTTCACAAATAAAGCATTTTTTTCACTGCATTCTAGTTGTGGTTTGTCCAAACTCATCAATGTAT
CTTAAGGCGTAAATTGTAAGCGTTAATATTTTGTTAAAATTCGCGTTAAATTTTTGTTAAATCAGCTCAT
TTTTTAACCAATAGGCCGAAATCGGCAAAATCCCTTATAAATCAAAAGAATAGACCGAGATAGGGT
[37 nt withheld, positions 1467-1503]
AAAGAACGTGGACTCCAACGTCAAAGG
[49 nt withheld, positions 1531-1579]
T
[91 nt withheld, positions 1581-1671]
G
[124 nt withheld, positions 1673-1796]
CAGGTGGCACTTTTCGGGGAAATGTGCGCGGAACCCCTATTTGTTTATTTTTCTAAATACATTCAAATAT
GTATCCGCTCATGAGACAATAACCCTGATAAATGCTTCAATAATATTGAAAAAGGAAGAGTCCTGAGGCG
GAAAGAACCAGCTGTGGAATGTGTGTCAGTTAGGGTGTGGAAAGTCCCCAGGCTCCCCAGCAGGCAGAAG
TATGCAAAGCATGCATCTCAATTAGTCAGCAACCAGGTGTGGAAAGTCCCCAGGCTCCCCAGCAGGCAGA
AGTATGCAAAGCATGCATCTCAATTAGTCAGCAACCATAGTCCCGCCCCTAACTCCGCCCATCCCGCCCC
TAACTCCGCCCAGTTCCGCCCATTCTCCGCCCCATGGCTGACTAATTTTTTTTATTTATGCAGAGGCCGA
GGCCGCCTCGGCCTCTGAGCTATTCCAGAAGTAGTGAGGAGGCTTTTTTGGAGGCCTAGGCTTTTGCAAA
GATCGATCAAGAGACAGGATGAGGATCGTTTCGCATGATTGAACAAGATGGATTGCACGCAGGTTCTCCG
GCCGCTTGGGTGGAGAGGCTATTCGGCTATGACTGGGCACAACAGACAATCGGCTGCTCTGATGCCGCCG
TGTTCCGGCTGTCAGCGCAGGGGCGCCCGGTTCTTTTTGTCAAGACCGACCTGTCCGGTGCCCTGAATGA
ACTGCAAGACGAGGCAGCGCGGCTATCGTGGCTGGCCACGACGGGCGTTCCTTGCGCAGCTGTGCTCGAC
GTTGTCACTGAAGCGGGAAGGGACTGGCTGCTATTGGGCGAAGTGCCGGGGCAGGATCTCCTGTCATCTC
ACCTTGCTCCTGCCGAGAAAGTATCCATCATGGCTGATGCAATGCGGCGGCTGCATACGCTTGATCCGGC
TACCTGCCCATTCGACCACCAAGCGAAACATCGCATCGAGCGAGCACGTACTCGGATGGAAGCCGGTCTT
GTCGATCAGGATGATCTGGACGAAGAGCATCAGGGGCTCGCGCCAGCCGAACTGTTCGCCAGGCTCAAGG
CGAGCATGCCCGACGGCGAGGATCTCGTCGTGACCCATGGCGATGCCTGCTTGCCGAATATCATGGTGGA
AAATGGCCGCTTTTCTGGATTCATCGACTGTGGCCGGCTGGGTGTGGCGGACCGCTATCAGGACATAGCG
TTGGCTACCCGTGATATTGCTGAAGAGCTTGGCGGCGAATGGGCTGACCGCTTCCTCGTGCTTTACGGTA
TCGCCGCTCCCGATTCGCAGCGCATCGCCTTCTATCGCCTTCTTGACGAGTTCTTCTGAGCGGGACTCTG
GGGTTCGAAATGACCGACCAAGCGACGCCCAACCTGCCATCACGAGATTTCGATTCCACCGCCGCCTTCT
ATGAAAGGTTGGGCTTCGGAATCGTTTTCCGGGACGCCGGCTGGATGATCCTCCAGCGCGGGGATCTCAT
GCTGGAGTTCTTCGCCCACCCTAGGGGGAGGCTAACTGAAACACGGAAGGAGACAATACCGGAAGGAACC
CGCGCTATGACGGCAATAAAAAGACAGAATAAAACGCACGGTGTTGGGTCGTTTGTTCATAAACGCGGGG
TTCGGTCCCAGGGCTGGCACTCTGTCGATACCCCACCGAGACCCCATTGGGGCCAATACGCCCGCGTTTC
TTCCTTTTCCCCACCCCACCCCCCAAGTTCGGGTGAAGGCCCAGGGCTCGCAGCCAACGTCGGGGCGGCA
GGCCCTGCCATAGCCTCAGGTTACTCATATATACTTTAGATTGATTTAAAACTTCATTTTTAATTTAAAA
GGATCTAGGTGAAGATCCTTTTTGATAATCTCATGACCAAAATCCCTTAACGTGAGTTTTCGTTCCACTG
AGCGTCAGACCCCGTAGAAAAGATCAAAGGATCTTCTTGAGATCCTTTTTTTCTGCGCGTAATCTGCTGC
TTGCAAACAAAAAAACCACCGCTACCAGCGGTGGTTTGTTTGCCGGATCAAGAGCTACCAACTCTTTTTC
CGAAGGTAACTGGCTTCAGCAGAGCGCAGATACCAAATACTGTTCTTCTAGTGTAGCCGTAGTTAGGCCA
CCACTTCAAGAACTCTGTAGCACCGCCTACATACCTCGCTCTGCTAATCCTGTTACCAGTGGCTGCTGCC
AGTGGCGATAAGTCGTGTCTTACCGGGTTGGACTCAAGACGATAGTTACCGGATAAGGCGCAGCGGTCGG
GCTGAACGGGGGGTTCGTGCACACAGCCCAGCTTGGAGCGAACGACCTACACCGAACTGAGATACCTACA
GCGTGAGCTATGAGAAAGCGCCACGCTTCCCGAAGGGAGAAAGGCGGACAGGTATCCGGTAAGCGGCAGG
GTCGGAACAGGAGAGCGCACGAGGGAGCTTCCAGGGGGAAACGCCTGGTATCTTTATAGTCCTGTCGGGT
TTCGCCACCTCTGACTTGAGCGTCGATTTTTGTGATGCTCGTCAGGGGGGCGGAGCCTATGGAAAAACGC
CAGCAACGCGGCCTTTTTACGGTTCCTGGCCTTTTGCTGGCCTTTTGCTCACATGTTCTTTCCTGCGTTA
TCCCCTGATTCTGTGGATAACCGTATT
Features (pLannotate 1.2.2; 15 found; start..end, strand, type, name):
     73..376     +  enhancer       CMV enhancer: human cytomegalovirus immediate early enhancer
    377..580     +  promoter       CMV promoter: human cytomegalovirus (CMV) immediate early promoter
    603..626     +  misc_feature   MCS (fragment): multiple cloning site
    675..1049    +  CDS            Y-FAST: small protein tag, derived from photoactive yellow protein, that allows in vivo fluorescent labeling by addition of a cell-permeant fluorogen (Plamont et al., 2016)
   1059..1085    +  CDS            Myc (fragment): Myc (human c-Myc proto-oncogene) epitope tag
   1107..1190    +  CDS            large T antigen (fragment): large T antigen from SV40 (simian virus 40)
   1213..1334    +  polyA_signal   SV40 poly(A) signal: SV40 polyadenylation signal
   1368..1796    -  rep_origin     f1 ori (sequence partly withheld): f1 bacteriophage origin of replication; arrow indicates direction of (+) strand synthesis
   1823..1927    +  promoter       AmpR promoter: bla
   1929..2286    +  promoter       SV40 promoter: SV40 enhancer and early promoter
   2321..3115    +  CDS            NeoR/KanR: aminoglycoside phosphotransferase from Tn5; aph(3')-II (or nptII); confers resistance to neomycin, kanamycin, and G418 (Geneticin®)
   3136..3288    +  CDS            ble (fragment): BLE_KLEPN - Experimental evidence at protein level: Swiss-Prot protein existence level 1. Binding protein with a strong affinity to the bleomycin family of antibiotics. Binds to CL990; an antimitotic-antibiotic compound. From Klebsiella pneumoniae.
   3347..3394    +  polyA_signal   HSV TK poly(A) signal: herpes simplex virus thymidine kinase polyadenylation signal (Cole and Stacy, 1985)
   3485..3501    -  polyA_signal   bGH poly(A) signal (fragment): bovine growth hormone polyadenylation signal
   3723..4311    +  rep_origin     ori: high-copy-number ColE1/pMB1/pBR322/pUC origin of replication
