[The description below was written by a language model from this plasmid's Addgene catalogue record and pLannotate feature annotations shown in this document.]
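Description:
pAG471 Lyn11-iFAST is a 4.4 kb mammalian expression plasmid, catalogued as built on a pIRES backbone, that produces a membrane-anchored version of the fluorogen-activating tag iFAST (also called FAST2). It is maintained in E. coli through a high-copy ColE1/pUC-type origin and also carries an f1 phage origin. A single Tn5 aminoglycoside phosphotransferase gene (NeoR/KanR) serves both hosts: a bacterial bla-type promoter placed just upstream of an SV40 enhancer/early promoter drives it, giving kanamycin resistance in bacteria and G418 selection in mammalian cells, with an HSV TK polyadenylation signal terminating the cassette. Despite the backbone name, no IRES element is annotated in either feature table. The short ble, bGH poly(A) and SV40 large T antigen fragments are likely backbone remnants or annotation matches rather than functional parts.

The payload is a 459 bp synthetic insert, assembled by Gibson cloning, transcribed from the human CMV immediate early enhancer and promoter and terminated by an SV40 poly(A) signal. It encodes the Lyn11 membrane-anchoring sequence fused to iFAST, with a C-terminal myc epitope tag. The annotation software labels the reporter as Y-FAST, the photoactive yellow protein-derived tag from which iFAST descends. The Lyn11 portion itself is not annotated but presumably occupies the short stretch between the cloning-site fragment and the FAST coding region. FAST-type tags are not fluorescent alone and light up only on binding an added cell-permeant fluorogen, so the fusion allows on-demand labelling of the inner leaflet of the plasma membrane in mammalian cells. The depositor and repository-sequenced records are the same length and show the same features, offset by 12 nucleotides.
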