Addgene plasmid #130817: pAG471 Lyn11-iFAST
Purpose: Expresses Lyn11-iFAST in mammalian cells (inner plasma membrane labeling)
Depositing lab: Arnaud Gautier. Depositing organization: CNRS UMR 8640, Processus d'Activation Sélectif par Transfert d'Energie Uni-électronique ou Radiatif (PASTEUR).
Backbone
  Vector backbone: pIRES
  Backbone size w/o insert (bp): 3954
  Total vector size (bp): 4413
  Vector type: Mammalian Expression
  Selectable markers: Neomycin (select with G418)
Growth in bacteria
  Bacterial resistance: Kanamycin, 50 μg/mL
  Growth temperature: 37°C
  Growth strain: DH5alpha
  Copy number: High Copy
Gene/Insert
  Gene/Insert name: Lyn11-iFAST (alt names: Lyn11-FAST2; iFAST fused to lyn11 sequence for membrane anchoring; FAST2 fused to lyn11 sequence for membrane anchoring)
  Species: Synthetic
  Insert size (bp): 459
  Promoter: CMV
  Tag / fusion protein: myc-tag (C terminal on insert)
  Cloning method: Gibson Cloning
  Sequencing primers: 5′ CGCAAATGGGCGGTAGGCGTG
Terms and licenses: Academic/Nonprofit Terms; Industry Terms: Not Available to Industry
How to cite: pAG471 Lyn11-iFAST was a gift from Arnaud Gautier (Addgene plasmid # 130817 ; http://n2t.net/addgene:130817 ; RRID:Addgene_130817)
